Addgene plasmid #100123: pSN65
Purpose: expresses putative SOX2 DBD with a V5 tag
Depositing lab: Mark Ptashne. Depositing organization: Memorial Sloan-Kettering Cancer Center. Publication: OCT4 and SOX2 Work as Transcriptional Activators in Reprogramming Human Fibroblasts. Narayan S, Bryant G, Shah S, Berrozpe G, Ptashne M. Cell Rep. 2017 Aug 15;20(7):1585-1596. doi: 10.1016/j.celrep.2017.07.071. PubMed 28813671.
Backbone
  Vector backbone: pLM-mCitrine-SOX2
  Backbone manufacturer: Michel Sadelain (Addgene plasmid # 23242)
  Vector type: Mammalian Expression, Lentiviral
Growth in bacteria
  Bacterial resistance: Ampicillin, 100 μg/mL
  Growth temperature: 37°C
  Growth strain: NEB Stable
  Copy number: Unknown
Gene/Insert
  Gene/Insert name: mCitrine-P2A-putative SOX2 DBD (41-109) with a V5 tag
  Species: H. sapiens (human)
  Entrez Gene: SOX2 (a.k.a. ANOP3, MCOPS3)
  Cloning method: Ligation Independent Cloning
  Sequencing primers: 5′ unknown
Terms and licenses: Academic/Nonprofit Terms; Industry Terms: Not Available to Industry
How to cite: pSN65 was a gift from Mark Ptashne (Addgene plasmid # 100123 ; http://n2t.net/addgene:100123 ; RRID:Addgene_100123)
