[The description below was written by a language model from this plasmid's Addgene catalogue record, the feature table of its GenBank file and pLannotate feature annotations shown in this document.]
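Description:
pSN65 is a lentiviral mammalian expression plasmid built on the pLM-mCitrine-SOX2 backbone. It delivers a truncated form of human SOX2 consisting only of its putative DNA-binding domain. In bacteria it is maintained through a high-copy ColE1/pUC-type origin and selected with ampicillin (AmpR/β-lactamase). An f1 origin and lac/T3/T7 remnants of a pBluescript-type cloning vector are also present.

The viral portion has a third-generation-style layout. An RSV promoter is fused to a truncated HIV-1 5' LTR to drive genomic RNA synthesis in packaging cells. This is followed by the Ψ packaging signal with a partial gag sequence, the Rev response element for nuclear export, and the cPPT/CTS. Downstream of the cargo lie a WPRE, which enhances transcript expression, a truncated 3' LTR, and an SV40 poly(A) signal and SV40 origin.

The payload is a single bicistronic cassette under the human PGK promoter. It encodes the yellow fluorescent protein mCitrine, a P2A self-cleaving peptide, and SOX2 residues 41–109 (the HMG box) with one C-terminal V5 epitope tag. The fluorescent protein marks transduced cells, while the separately released DBD fragment can be detected through V5. The automated annotation labels the HMG box as a SOX14 fragment, probably because HMG domains are conserved across the SOX family; the depositor's map identifies it as SOX2.

The depositor's map (7,686 bp) and the repository's sequencing result (7,703 nt) differ slightly in length and use different start coordinates, but they show the same architecture. According to the record, the construct expresses the isolated DBD, in work that examined OCT4 and SOX2 as transcriptional activators in reprogramming human fibroblasts.
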