LOCUS       Exported 7686 bp ds-DNA circular SYN 15-AUG-2017
DEFINITION  synthetic circular DNA
ACCESSION   .
VERSION     .
KEYWORDS    pSN65 complete_addgene deposit
SOURCE      synthetic DNA construct
  ORGANISM  synthetic DNA construct
REFERENCE   1 (bases 1 to 7686)
  AUTHORS   .
  TITLE     Direct Submission
  JOURNAL   Exported Tuesday, Aug 15, 2017 from SnapGene 3.1.3
            http://www.snapgene.com
COMMENT     Created: Monday, March 23, 2009 3:32 PM
FEATURES             Location/Qualifiers
     source          1..7686
                     /organism="synthetic DNA construct"
                     /mol_type="other DNA"
     misc_feature    4137..4707
                     /note="Promoter hPGK"
     gene            4708..5424
                     /note="mCitrine"
     misc_feature    5425..5490
                     /note="P2A"
     gene            5494..5700
                     /note="SOX2 DBD (HMG box)"
     misc_feature    5701..5742
                     /note="1x V5 tag"
ORIGIN
        1 caggtggcac ttttcgggga aatgtgcgcg gaacccctat ttgtttattt ttctaaatac
       61 attcaaatat gtatccgctc atgagacaat aaccctgata aatgcttcaa taatattgaa
      121 aaaggaagag tatgagtatt caacatttcc gtgtcgccct tattcccttt tttgcggcat
      181 tttgccttcc tgtttttgct cacccagaaa cgctggtgaa agtaaaagat gctgaagatc
      241 agttgggtgc acgagtgggt tacatcgaac tggatctcaa cagcggtaag atccttgaga
      301 gttttcgccc cgaagaacgt tttccaatga tgagcacttt taaagttctg ctatgtggcg
      361 cggtattatc ccgtattgac gccgggcaag agcaactcgg tcgccgcata cactattctc
      421 agaatgactt ggttgagtac tcaccagtca cagaaaagca tcttacggat ggcatgacag
      481 taagagaatt atgcagtgct gccataacca tgagtgataa cactgcggcc aacttacttc
      541 tgacaacgat cggaggaccg aaggagctaa ccgctttttt gcacaacatg ggggatcatg
      601 taactcgcct tgatcgttgg gaaccggagc tgaatgaagc cataccaaac gacgagcgtg
      661 acaccacgat gcctgtagca atggcaacaa cgttgcgcaa actattaact ggcgaactac
      721 ttactctagc ttcccggcaa caattaatag actggatgga ggcggataaa gttgcaggac
      781 cacttctgcg ctcggccctt ccggctggct ggtttattgc tgataaatct ggagccggtg
      841 agcgtgggtc tcgcggtatc attgcagcac tggggccaga tggtaagccc tcccgtatcg
      901 tagttatcta cacgacgggg agtcaggcaa ctatggatga acgaaataga cagatcgctg
      961 agataggtgc ctcactgatt aagcattggt aactgtcaga ccaagtttac tcatatatac
     1021 tttagattga tttaaaactt catttttaat ttaaaaggat ctaggtgaag atcctttttg
     1081 ataatctcat gaccaaaatc ccttaacgtg agttttcgtt ccactgagcg tcagaccccg
     1141 tagaaaagat caaaggatct tcttgagatc ctttttttct gcgcgtaatc tgctgcttgc
     1201 aaacaaaaaa accaccgcta ccagcggtgg tttgtttgcc ggatcaagag ctaccaactc
     1261 tttttccgaa ggtaactggc ttcagcagag cgcagatacc aaatactgtc cttctagtgt
     1321 agccgtagtt aggccaccac ttcaagaact ctgtagcacc gcctacatac ctcgctctgc
     1381 taatcctgtt accagtggct gctgccagtg gcgataagtc gtgtcttacc gggttggact
     1441 caagacgata gttaccggat aaggcgcagc ggtcgggctg aacggggggt tcgtgcacac
     1501 agcccagctt ggagcgaacg acctacaccg aactgagata cctacagcgt gagctatgag
     1561 aaagcgccac gcttcccgaa gggagaaagg cggacaggta tccggtaagc ggcagggtcg
     1621 gaacaggaga gcgcacgagg gagcttccag ggggaaacgc ctggtatctt tatagtcctg
     1681 tcgggtttcg ccacctctga cttgagcgtc gatttttgtg atgctcgtca ggggggcgga
     1741 gcctatggaa aaacgccagc aacgcggcct ttttacggtt cctggccttt tgctggcctt
     1801 ttgctcacat gttctttcct gcgttatccc ctgattctgt ggataaccgt attaccgcct
     1861 ttgagtgagc tgataccgct cgccgcagcc gaacgaccga gcgcagcgag tcagtgagcg
     1921 aggaagcgga agagcgccca atacgcaaac cgcctctccc cgcgcgttgg ccgattcatt
     1981 aatgcagctg gcacgacagg tttcccgact ggaaagcggg cagtgagcgc aacgcaatta
     2041 atgtgagtta gctcactcat taggcacccc aggctttaca ctttatgctt ccggctcgta
     2101 tgttgtgtgg aattgtgagc ggataacaat ttcacacagg aaacagctat gaccatgatt
     2161 acgccaagcg cgcaattaac cctcactaaa gggaacaaaa gctggagctg caagcttaat
     2221 gtagtcttat gcaatactct tgtagtcttg caacatggta acgatgagtt agcaacatgc
     2281 cttacaagga gagaaaaagc accgtgcatg ccgattggtg gaagtaaggt ggtacgatcg
     2341 tgccttatta ggaaggcaac agacgggtct gacatggatt ggacgaacca ctgaattgcc
     2401 gcattgcaga gatattgtat ttaagtgcct agctcgatac aataaacggg tctctctggt
     2461 tagaccagat ctgagcctgg gagctctctg gctaactagg gaacccactg cttaagcctc
     2521 aataaagctt gccttgagtg cttcaagtag tgtgtgcccg tctgttgtgt gactctggta
     2581 actagagatc cctcagaccc ttttagtcag tgtggaaaat ctctagcagt ggcgcccgaa
     2641 cagggacctg aaagcgaaag ggaaaccaga gctctctcga cgcaggactc ggcttgctga
     2701 agcgcgcacg gcaagaggcg aggggcggcg actggtgagt acgccaaaaa ttttgactag
     2761 cggaggctag aaggagagag atgggtgcga gagcgtcagt attaagcggg ggagaattag
     2821 atcgcgatgg gaaaaaattc ggttaaggcc agggggaaag aaaaaatata aattaaaaca
     2881 tatagtatgg gcaagcaggg agctagaacg attcgcagtt aatcctggcc tgttagaaac
     2941 atcagaaggc tgtagacaaa tactgggaca gctacaacca tcccttcaga caggatcaga
     3001 agaacttaga tcattatata atacagtagc aaccctctat tgtgtgcatc aaaggataga
     3061 gataaaagac accaaggaag ctttagacaa gatagaggaa gagcaaaaca aaagtaagac
     3121 caccgcacag caagcggccg ctgatcttca gacctggagg aggagatatg agggacaatt
     3181 ggagaagtga attatataaa tataaagtag taaaaattga accattagga gtagcaccca
     3241 ccaaggcaaa gagaagagtg gtgcagagag aaaaaagagc agtgggaata ggagctttgt
     3301 tccttgggtt cttgggagca gcaggaagca ctatgggcgc agcctcaatg acgctgacgg
     3361 tacaggccag acaattattg tctggtatag tgcagcagca gaacaatttg ctgagggcta
     3421 ttgaggcgca acagcatctg ttgcaactca cagtctgggg catcaagcag ctccaggcaa
     3481 gaatcctggc tgtggaaaga tacctaaagg atcaacagct cctggggatt tggggttgct
     3541 ctggaaaact catttgcacc actgctgtgc cttggaatgc tagttggagt aataaatctc
     3601 tggaacagat ttggaatcac acgacctgga tggagtggga cagagaaatt aacaattaca
     3661 caagcttaat acactcctta attgaagaat cgcaaaacca gcaagaaaag aatgaacaag
     3721 aattattgga attagataaa tgggcaagtt tgtggaattg gtttaacata acaaattggc
     3781 tgtggtatat aaaattattc ataatgatag taggaggctt ggtaggttta agaatagttt
     3841 ttgctgtact ttctatagtg aatagagtta ggcagggata ttcaccatta tcgtttcaga
     3901 cccacctccc aaccccgagg ggacccgaca ggcccgaagg aatagaagaa gaaggtggag
     3961 agagagacag agacagatcc attcgattag tgaacggatc tcgacggtat cggttaactt
     4021 ttaaaagaaa aggggggatt ggggggtaca gtgcagggga aagaatagta gacataatag
     4081 caacagacat acaaactaaa gaattacaaa aacaaattac aaaaattcaa aattttatcg
     4141 atcacgagac tagcctcgag aagcttgata tcgaattccc acggggttgg ggttgcgcct
     4201 tttccaaggc agccctgggt ttgcgcaggg acgcggctgc tctgggcgtg gttccgggaa
     4261 acgcagcggc gccgaccctg ggtctcgcac attcttcacg tccgttcgca gcgtcacccg
     4321 gatcttcgcc gctacccttg tgggcccccc ggcgacgctt cctgctccgc ccctaagtcg
     4381 ggaaggttcc ttgcggttcg cggcgtgccg gacgtgacaa acggaagccg cacgtctcac
     4441 tagtaccctc gcagacggac agcgccaggg agcaatggca gcgcgccgac cgcgatgggc
     4501 tgtggccaat agcggctgct cagcggggcg cgccgagagc agcggccggg aaggggcggt
     4561 gcgggaggcg gggtgtgggg cggtagtgtg ggccctgttc ctgcccgcgc ggtgttccgc
     4621 attctgcaag cctccggagc gcacgtcggc agtcggctcc ctcgttgacc gaatcaccga
     4681 cctctctccc cagggggatc caccggtatg gtgagcaagg gcgaggagct gttcaccggg
     4741 gtggtgccca tcctggtcga gctggacggc gacgtaaacg gccacaagtt cagcgtgtcc
     4801 ggcgagggcg agggcgatgc cacctacggc aagctgaccc tgaagttcat ctgcaccacc
     4861 ggcaagctgc ccgtgccctg gcccaccctc gtgaccacct tcggctacgg cctgatgtgc
     4921 ttcgcccgct accccgacca catgaagcag cacgacttct tcaagtccgc catgcccgaa
     4981 ggctacgtcc aggagcgcac catcttcttc aaggacgacg gcaactacaa gacccgcgcc
     5041 gaggtgaagt tcgagggcga caccctggtg aaccgcatcg agctgaaggg catcgacttc
     5101 aaggaggacg gcaacatcct ggggcacaag ctggagtaca actacaacag ccacaacgtc
     5161 tatatcatgg ccgacaagca gaagaacggc atcaaggtga acttcaagat ccgccacaac
     5221 atcgaggacg gcagcgtgca gctcgccgac cactaccagc agaacacccc catcggcgac
     5281 ggccccgtgc tgctgcccga caaccactac ctgagctacc agtccgccct gagcaaagac
     5341 cccaacgaga agcgcgatca catggtcctg ctggagttcg tgaccgccgc cgggatcact
     5401 ctcggcatgg acgagctgta caagggatct ggagcaacaa acttctcact actcaaacaa
     5461 gcaggtgacg tggaggagaa tcccggccct atggtcaagc ggcccatgaa tgccttcatg
     5521 gtgtggtccc gcgggcagcg gcgcaagatg gcccaggaga accccaagat gcacaactcg
     5581 gagatcagca agcgcctggg cgccgagtgg aaacttttgt cggagacgga gaagcggccg
     5641 ttcatcgacg aggctaagcg gctgcgagcg ctgcacatga aggagcaccc ggattataaa
     5701 ggcaagccca tccccaaccc cctgctgggc ctggactcca cctgagtcga caatcaacct
     5761 ctggattaca aaatttgtga aagattgact ggtattctta actatgttgc tccttttacg
     5821 ctatgtggat acgctgcttt aatgcctttg tatcatgcta ttgcttcccg tatggctttc
     5881 attttctcct ccttgtataa atcctggttg ctgtctcttt atgaggagtt gtggcccgtt
     5941 gtcaggcaac gtggcgtggt gtgcactgtg tttgctgacg caacccccac tggttggggc
     6001 attgccacca cctgtcagct cctttccggg actttcgctt tccccctccc tattgccacg
     6061 gcggaactca tcgccgcctg ccttgcccgc tgctggacag gggctcggct gttgggcact
     6121 gacaattccg tggtgttgtc ggggaagctg acgtcctttc catggctgct cgcctgtgtt
     6181 gccacctgga ttctgcgcgg gacgtccttc tgctacgtcc cttcggccct caatccagcg
     6241 gaccttcctt cccgcggcct gctgccggct ctgcggcctc ttccgcgtct tcgccttcgc
     6301 cctcagacga gtcggatctc cctttgggcc gcctccccgc ctggaattcg agctcggtac
     6361 ctttaagacc aatgacttac aaggcagctg tagatcttag ccacttttta aaagaaaagg
     6421 ggggactgga agggctaatt cactcccaac gaagacaaga tctgcttttt gcttgtactg
     6481 ggtctctctg gttagaccag atctgagcct gggagctctc tggctaacta gggaacccac
     6541 tgcttaagcc tcaataaagc ttgccttgag tgcttcaagt agtgtgtgcc cgtctgttgt
     6601 gtgactctgg taactagaga tccctcagac ccttttagtc agtgtggaaa atctctagca
     6661 gtagtagttc atgtcatctt attattcagt atttataact tgcaaagaaa tgaatatcag
     6721 agagtgagag gaacttgttt attgcagctt ataatggtta caaataaagc aatagcatca
     6781 caaatttcac aaataaagca tttttttcac tgcattctag ttgtggtttg tccaaactca
     6841 tcaatgtatc ttatcatgtc tggctctagc tatcccgccc ctaactccgc ccagttccgc
     6901 ccattctccg ccccatggct gactaatttt ttttatttat gcagaggccg aggccgcctc
     6961 ggcctctgag ctattccaga agtagtgagg aggctttttt ggaggcctag gcttttgcgt
     7021 cgagacgtac ccaattcgcc ctatagtgag tcgtattacg cgcgctcact ggccgtcgtt
     7081 ttacaacgtc gtgactggga aaaccctggc gttacccaac ttaatcgcct tgcagcacat
     7141 ccccctttcg ccagctggcg taatagcgaa gaggcccgca ccgatcgccc ttcccaacag
     7201 ttgcgcagcc tgaatggcga atggcgcgnn nnnnnnnnnn nnnnnnnnnn nnnnnnnnnn
     7261 nnnnnnnnnn nnnnnnnnnn nnnnnnnnnn nnnnnnnnnn nnnnnnnnnn nnnnnnnnnn
     7321 nnnnnnnnnn nnnnnnnnnn nnnnnnnnnn nncnnnnnnn nnnnnnnnnn nnnnnnnnnn
     7381 nnnnnnnnnn nnnnnnnnnn nnnnnnnnnn nnnnnnnnnn nnnnnnnnnn nnnnnnnnnn
     7441 nnnnannnnn nnnnnnnnnn nnnnnnnnnn nnnnnnnnnn nnnnnnnnnn nnnncctttg
     7501 acgttggagt ccacgttctt tnnnnnnnnn nnnnnnnnnn nnnnnnnnnn nnnnnnnnac
     7561 cctatctcgg tctattcttt tgatttataa gggattttgc cgatttcggc ctattggtta
     7621 aaaaatgagc tgatttaaca aaaatttaac gcgaatttta acaaaatatt aacgtttaca
     7681 atttcc
//
