Features (pLannotate 1.2.2; 27 found; start..end, strand, type, name):
      1..511     +  promoter       hPGK promoter: human phosphoglycerate kinase 1 promoter
    526..1242    +  CDS            Citrine: Citrine is a basic (constitutively fluorescent) yellow fluorescent protein published in 2001, derived from Aequorea victoria. It has moderate acid sensitivity.
   1300..1539    +  CDS            SOX14 (fragment): SOX14_HUMAN - Also known as SOX28. Experimental evidence at protein level: Swiss-Prot protein existence level 1. Acts as a negative regulator of transcription. From Homo sapiens (Human).
   1570..2158    +  misc_feature   WPRE: woodchuck hepatitis virus posttranscriptional regulatory element
   2175..2315    +  CDS            nef (fragment): NEF_HV1Z6 - Experimental evidence at protein level: Swiss-Prot protein existence level 1. Extracellular Nef protein targets CD4(+) T-lymphocytes for apoptosis by interacting with CXCR4 surface receptors. From Human immunodeficiency virus type 1 group M subtype D (isolate Z6) (HIV-1).
   2311..2491    +  LTR            5' LTR (truncated): truncated 5' long terminal repeat (LTR) from HIV-1
   2563..2684    +  polyA_signal   SV40 poly(A) signal: SV40 polyadenylation signal
   2724..2859    +  rep_origin     SV40 ori: SV40 origin of replication
   2880..2898    -  promoter       T7 promoter: promoter for bacteriophage T7 RNA polymerase
   2906..3061    +  CDS            lacZα (fragment): LacZα fragment of β-galactosidase; lacZ fragment
   3066..3494    +  rep_origin     f1 ori (sequence partly withheld): f1 bacteriophage origin of replication; arrow indicates direction of (+) strand synthesis
   3547..3651    +  promoter       AmpR promoter: bla
   3652..4512    +  CDS            AmpR: β-lactamase; bla; confers resistance to ampicillin, carbenicillin, and related antibiotics
   4683..5271    +  rep_origin     ori: high-copy-number ColE1/pMB1/pBR322/pUC origin of replication
   5454..5546    +  CDS            lacI (fragment): lac repressor; lacI; The lac repressor binds to the lac operator to inhibit transcription in E. coli. This inhibition can be relieved by adding lactose or isopropyl-β-D-thiogalactopyranoside (IPTG).
   5559..5580    +  protein_bind   CAP binding site: CAP binding activates transcription in the presence of cAMP. E. coli catabolite activator protein
   5595..5625    +  promoter       lac promoter: promoter for the E. coli lac operon
   5633..5649    +  protein_bind   lac operator: The lac repressor binds to the lac operator to inhibit transcription in E. coli. This inhibition can be relieved by adding lactose or isopropyl-β-D-thiogalactopyranoside (IPTG). lac repressor encoded by lacI
   5694..5712    +  promoter       T3 promoter: promoter for bacteriophage T3 RNA polymerase
   5740..5966    +  promoter       RSV promoter: Rous sarcoma virus enhancer/promoter
   5967..6147    +  LTR            5' LTR (truncated): truncated 5' long terminal repeat (LTR) from HIV-1
   6194..6319    +  misc_feature   HIV-1 Ψ: packaging signal of human immunodeficiency virus type 1
   6303..6666    +  CDS            HIV-1 gag (fragment): gag protein from human immunodeficiency virus 1; gag
   6812..7045    +  misc_feature   RRE: The Rev response element (RRE) of HIV-1 allows for Rev-dependent mRNA export from the nucleus to the cytoplasm.
   7422..7522    +  CDS            Rev (fragment): human immunodeficiency virus 1 (HIV-1) Rev protein; rev; enhances nuclear export of unspliced and incompletely spliced viral mRNAs
   7541..7658    +  misc_feature   cPPT/CTS: central polypurine tract and central termination sequence of HIV-1
   7678..7701    -  misc_feature   MCS (fragment): pBluescript multiple cloning site
>Addgene plasmid #100123 | pSN65 | addgene full sequence | sequence record 193259 | Addgene NGS Result
GGGGTTGGGGTTGCGCCTTTTCCAAGGCAGCCCTGGGTTTGCGCAGGGACGCGGCTGCTCTGGGCGTGGT
TCCGGGAAACGCAGCGGCGCCGACCCTGGGTCTCGCACATTCTTCACGTCCGTTCGCAGCGTCACCCGGA
TCTTCGCCGCTACCCTTGTGGGCCCCCCGGCGACGCTTCCTGCTCCGCCCCTAAGTCGGGAAGGTTCCTT
GCGGTTCGCGGCGTGCCGGACGTGACAAACGGAAGCCGCACGTCTCACTAGTACCCTCGCAGACGGACAG
CGCCAGGGAGCAATGGCAGCGCGCCGACCGCGATGGGCTGTGGCCAATAGCGGCTGCTCAGCAGGGCGCG
CCGAGAGCAGCGGCCGGGAAGGGGCGGTGCGGGAGGCGGGGTGTGGGGCGGTAGTGTGGGCCCTGTTCCT
GCCCGCGCGGTGTTCCGCATTCTGCAAGCCTCCGGAGCGCACGTCGGCAGTCGGCTCCCTCGTTGACCGA
ATCACCGACCTCTCTCCCCAGGGGGATCCACCGGTATGGTGAGCAAGGGCGAGGAGCTGTTCACCGGGGT
GGTGCCCATCCTGGTCGAGCTGGACGGCGACGTAAACGGCCACAAGTTCAGCGTGTCCGGCGAGGGCGAG
GGCGATGCCACCTACGGCAAGCTGACCCTGAAGTTCATCTGCACCACCGGCAAGCTGCCCGTGCCCTGGC
CCACCCTCGTGACCACCTTCGGCTACGGCCTGATGTGCTTCGCCCGCTACCCCGACCACATGAAGCAGCA
CGACTTCTTCAAGTCCGCCATGCCCGAAGGCTACGTCCAGGAGCGCACCATCTTCTTCAAGGACGACGGC
AACTACAAGACCCGCGCCGAGGTGAAGTTCGAGGGCGACACCCTGGTGAACCGCATCGAGCTGAAGGGCA
TCGACTTCAAGGAGGACGGCAACATCCTGGGGCACAAGCTGGAGTACAACTACAACAGCCACAACGTCTA
TATCATGGCCGACAAGCAGAAGAACGGCATCAAGGTGAACTTCAAGATCCGCCACAACATCGAGGACGGC
AGCGTGCAGCTCGCCGACCACTACCAGCAGAACACCCCCATCGGCGACGGCCCCGTGCTGCTGCCCGACA
ACCACTACCTGAGCTACCAGTCCGCCCTGAGCAAAGACCCCAACGAGAAGCGCGATCACATGGTCCTGCT
GGAGTTCGTGACCGCCGCCGGGATCACTCTCGGCATGGACGAGCTGTACAAGGGATCTGGAGCAACAAAC
TTCTCACTACTCAAACAAGCAGGTGACGTGGAGGAGAATCCCGGCCCTATGGTCAAGCGGCCCATGAATG
CCTTCATGGTGTGGTCCCGCGGGCAGCGGCGCAAGATGGCCCAGGAGAACCCCAAGATGCACAACTCGGA
GATCAGCAAGCGCCTGGGCGCCGAGTGGAAACTTTTGTCGGAGACGGAGAAGCGGCCGTTCATCGACGAG
GCTAAGCGGCTGCGAGCGCTGCACATGAAGGAGCACCCGGATTATAAAGGCAAGCCCATCCCCAACCCCC
TGCTGGGCCTGGACTCCACCTGAGTCGACAATCAACCTCTGGATTACAAAATTTGTGAAAGATTGACTGG
TATTCTTAACTATGTTGCTCCTTTTACGCTATGTGGATACGCTGCTTTAATGCCTTTGTATCATGCTATT
GCTTCCCGTATGGCTTTCATTTTCTCCTCCTTGTATAAATCCTGGTTGCTGTCTCTTTATGAGGAGTTGT
GGCCCGTTGTCAGGCAACGTGGCGTGGTGTGCACTGTGTTTGCTGACGCAACCCCCACTGGTTGGGGCAT
TGCCACCACCTGTCAGCTCCTTTCCGGGACTTTCGCTTTCCCCCTCCCTATTGCCACGGCGGAACTCATC
GCCGCCTGCCTTGCCCGCTGCTGGACAGGGGCTCGGCTGTTGGGCACTGACAATTCCGTGGTGTTGTCGG
GGAAGCTGACGTCCTTTCCATGGCTGCTCGCCTGTGTTGCCACCTGGATTCTGCGCGGGACGTCCTTCTG
CTACGTCCCTTCGGCCCTCAATCCAGCGGACCTTCCTTCCCGCGGCCTGCTGCCGGCTCTGCGGCCTCTT
CCGCGTCTTCGCCTTCGCCCTCAGACGAGTCGGATCTCCCTTTGGGCCGCCTCCCCGCCTGGAATTCGAG
CTCGGTACCTTTAAGACCAATGACTTACAAGGCAGCTGTAGATCTTAGCCACTTTTTAAAAGAAAAGGGG
GGACTGGAAGGGCTAATTCACTCCCAACGAAGACAAGATATCCTGCTAGCTCCGGATCCGGACCTGTACT
GGGTCTCTCTGGTTAGACCAGATCTGAGCCTGGGAGCTCTCTGGCTAACTAGGGAACCCACTGCTTAAGC
CTCAATAAAGCTTGCCTTGAGTGCTTCAAGTAGTGTGTGCCCGTCTGTTGTGTGACTCTGGTAACTAGAG
ATCCCTCAGACCCTTTTAGTCAGTGTGGAAAATCTCTAGCAGTAGTAGTTCATGTCATCTTATTATTCAG
TATTTATAACTTGCAAAGAAATGAATATCAGAGAGTGAGAGGAACTTGTTTATTGCAGCTTATAATGGTT
ACAAATAAAGCAATAGCATCACAAATTTCACAAATAAAGCATTTTTTTCACTGCATTCTAGTTGTGGTTT
GTCCAAACTCATCAATGTATCTTATCATGTCTGGCTCTAGCTATCCCGCCCCTAACTCCGCCCATCCCGC
CCCTAACTCCGCCCAGTTCCGCCCATTCTCCGCCCCATGGCTGACTAATTTTTTTTATTTATGCAGAGGC
CGAGGCCGCCTCGGCCTCTGAGCTATTCCAGAAGTAGTGAGGAGGCTTTTTTGGAGGCCTAGGGACGTAC
CCAATTCGCCCTATAGTGAGTCGTATTACGCGCGCTCACTGGCCGTCGTTTTACAACGTCGTGACTGGGA
AAACCCTGGCGTTACCCAACTTAATCGCCTTGCAGCACATCCCCCTTTCGCCAGCTGGCGTAATAGCGAA
GAGGCCCGCACCGATCGCCCTTCCCAACAGTTGCGCAGCCTGAATGGCGAATGGG
[124 nt withheld, positions 3066-3189]
C
[91 nt withheld, positions 3191-3281]
A
[49 nt withheld, positions 3283-3331]
CCTTTGACGTTGGAGTCCACGTTCTTT
[37 nt withheld, positions 3359-3395]
ACCCTATCTCGGTCTATTCTTTTGATTTATAAGGGATTTTGCCGATTTCGGCCTATTGGTTAAAAAATGA
GCTGATTTAACAAAAATTTAACGCGAATTTTAACAAAATATTAACGCTTACAATTTAGGTGGCACTTTTC
GGGGAAATGTGCGCGGAACCCCTATTTGTTTATTTTTCTAAATACATTCAAATATGTATCCGCTCATGAG
ACAATAACCCTGATAAATGCTTCAATAATATTGAAAAAGGAAGAGTATGAGTATTCAACATTTCCGTGTC
GCCCTTATTCCCTTTTTTGCGGCATTTTGCCTTCCTGTTTTTGCTCACCCAGAAACGCTGGTGAAAGTAA
AAGATGCTGAAGATCAGTTGGGTGCACGAGTGGGTTACATCGAACTGGATCTCAACAGCGGTAAGATCCT
TGAGAGTTTTCGCCCCGAAGAACGTTTTCCAATGATGAGCACTTTTAAAGTTCTGCTATGTGGCGCGGTA
TTATCCCGTATTGACGCCGGGCAAGAGCAACTCGGTCGCCGCATACACTATTCTCAGAATGACTTGGTTG
AGTACTCACCAGTCACAGAAAAGCATCTTACGGATGGCATGACAGTAAGAGAATTATGCAGTGCTGCCAT
AACCATGAGTGATAACACTGCGGCCAACTTACTTCTGACAACGATCGGAGGACCGAAGGAGCTAACCGCT
TTTTTGCACAACATGGGGGATCATGTAACTCGCCTTGATCGTTGGGAACCGGAGCTGAATGAAGCCATAC
CAAACGACGAGCGTGACACCACGATGCCTGTAGCAATGGCAACAACGTTGCGCAAACTATTAACTGGCGA
ACTACTTACTCTAGCTTCCCGGCAACAATTAATAGACTGGATGGAGGCGGATAAAGTTGCAGGACCACTT
CTGCGCTCGGCCCTTCCGGCTGGCTGGTTTATTGCTGATAAATCTGGAGCCGGTGAGCGTGGGTCTCGCG
GTATCATTGCAGCACTGGGGCCAGATGGTAAGCCCTCCCGTATCGTAGTTATCTACACGACGGGGAGTCA
GGCAACTATGGATGAACGAAATAGACAGATCGCTGAGATAGGTGCCTCACTGATTAAGCATTGGTAACTG
TCAGACCAAGTTTACTCATATATACTTTAGATTGATTTAAAACTTCATTTTTAATTTAAAAGGATCTAGG
TGAAGATCCTTTTTGATAATCTCATGACCAAAATCCCTTAACGTGAGTTTTCGTTCCACTGAGCGTCAGA
CCCCGTAGAAAAGATCAAAGGATCTTCTTGAGATCCTTTTTTTCTGCGCGTAATCTGCTGCTTGCAAACA
AAAAAACCACCGCTACCAGCGGTGGTTTGTTTGCCGGATCAAGAGCTACCAACTCTTTTTCCGAAGGTAA
CTGGCTTCAGCAGAGCGCAGATACCAAATACTGTTCTTCTAGTGTAGCCGTAGTTAGGCCACCACTTCAA
GAACTCTGTAGCACCGCCTACATACCTCGCTCTGCTAATCCTGTTACCAGTGGCTGCTGCCAGTGGCGAT
AAGTCGTGTCTTACCGGGTTGGACTCAAGACGATAGTTACCGGATAAGGCGCAGCGGTCGGGCTGAACGG
GGGGTTCGTGCACACAGCCCAGCTTGGAGCGAACGACCTACACCGAACTGAGATACCTACAGCGTGAGCT
ATGAGAAAGCGCCACGCTTCCCGAAGGGAGAAAGGCGGACAGGTATCCGGTAAGCGGCAGGGTCGGAACA
GGAGAGCGCACGAGGGAGCTTCCAGGGGGAAACGCCTGGTATCTTTATAGTCCTGTCGGGTTTCGCCACC
TCTGACTTGAGCGTCGATTTTTGTGATGCTCGTCAGGGGGGCGGAGCCTATGGAAAAACGCCAGCAACGC
GGCCTTTTTACGGTTCCTGGCCTTTTGCTGGCCTTTTGCTCACATGTTCTTTCCTGCGTTATCCCCTGAT
TCTGTGGATAACCGTATTACCGCCTTTGAGTGAGCTGATACCGCTCGCCGCAGCCGAACGACCGAGCGCA
GCGAGTCAGTGAGCGAGGAAGCGGAAGAGCGCCCAATACGCAAACCGCCTCTCCCCGCGCGTTGGCCGAT
TCATTAATGCAGCTGGCACGACAGGTTTCCCGACTGGAAAGCGGGCAGTGAGCGCAACGCAATTAATGTG
AGTTAGCTCACTCATTAGGCACCCCAGGTTTTACACTTTATGCTTCCGGCTCGTATGTTGTGTGGAATTG
TGAGCGGATAACAATTTCACACAGGAAACAGCTATGACCATGATTACGCCAAGCGCGCAATTAACCCTCA
CTAAAGGGAACAAAAGCTGGAGCTGCAAGCTTAATGTAGTCTTATGCAATACTCTTGTAGTCTTGCAACA
TGGTAACGATGAGTTAGCAACATGCCTTACAAGGAGAGAAAAAGCACCGTGCATGCCGATTGGTGGAAGT
AAGGTGGTACGATCGTGCCTTATTAGGAAGGCAACAGACGGGTCTGACATGGATTGGACGAACCACTGAA
TTGCCGCATTGCAGAGATATTGTATTTAAGTGCCTAGCTCGATACATAAACGGGTCTCTCTGGTTAGACC
AGATCTGAGCCTGGGAGCTCTCTGGCTAACTAGGGAACCCACTGCTTAAGCCTCAATAAAGCTTGCCTTG
AGTGCTTCAAGTAGTGTGTGCCCGTCTGTTGTGTGACTCTGGTAACTAGAGATCCCTCAGACCCTTTTAG
TCAGTGTGGAAAATCTCTAGCAGTGGCGCCCGAACAGGGACTTGAAAGCGAAAGGGAAACCAGAGGAGCT
CTCTCGACGCAGGACTCGGCTTGCTGAAGCGCGCACGGCAAGAGGCGAGGGGCGGCGACTGGTGAGTACG
CCAAAAATTTTGACTAGCGGAGGCTAGAAGGAGAGAGATGGGTGCGAGAGCGTCAGTATTAAGCGGGGGA
GAATTAGATCGCGATGGGAAAAAATTCGGTTAAGGCCAGGGGGAAAGAAAAAATATAAATTAAAACATAT
AGTATGGGCAAGCAGGGAGCTAGAACGATTCGCAGTTAATCCTGGCCTGTTAGAAACATCAGAAGGCTGT
AGACAAATACTGGGACAGCTACAACCATCCCTTCAGACAGGATCAGAAGAACTTAGATCATTATATAATA
CAGTAGCAACCCTCTATTGTGTGCATCAAAGGATAGAGATAAAAGACACCAAGGAAGCTTTAGACAAGAT
AGAGGAAGAGCAAAACAAAAGTAAGACCACCGCACAGCAAGCGGCCGCTGATCTTCAGACCTGGAGGAGG
AGATATGAGGGACAATTGGAGAAGTGAATTATATAAATATAAAGTAGTAAAAATTGAACCATTAGGAGTA
GCACCCACCAAGGCAAAGAGAAGAGTGGTGCAGAGAGAAAAAAGAGCAGTGGGAATAGGAGCTTTGTTCC
TTGGGTTCTTGGGAGCAGCAGGAAGCACTATGGGCGCAGCGTCAATGACGCTGACGGTACAGGCCAGACA
ATTATTGTCTGGTATAGTGCAGCAGCAGAACAATTTGCTGAGGGCTATTGAGGCGCAACAGCATCTGTTG
CAACTCACAGTCTGGGGCATCAAGCAGCTCCAGGCAAGAATCCTGGCTGTGGAAAGATACCTAAAGGATC
AACAGCTCCTGGGGATTTGGGGTTGCTCTGGAAAACTCATTTGCACCACTGCTGTGCCTTGGAATGCTAG
TTGGAGTAATAAATCTCTGGAACAGATTTGGAATCACACGACCTGGATGGAGTGGGACAGAGAAATTAAC
AATTACACAAGCTTAATACACTCCTTAATTGAAGAATCGCAAAACCAGCAAGAAAAGAATGAACAAGAAT
TATTGGAATTAGATAAATGGGCAAGTTTGTGGAATTGGTTTAACATAACAAATTGGCTGTGGTATATAAA
ATTATTCATAATGATAGTAGGAGGCTTGGTAGGTTTAAGAATAGTTTTTGCTGTACTTTCTATAGTGAAT
AGAGTTAGGCAGGGATATTCACCATTATCGTTTCAGACCCACCTCCCAACCCCGAGGGGACCCGACAGGC
CCGAAGGAATAGAAGAAGAAGGTGGAGAGAGAGACAGAGACAGATCCATTCGATTAGTGAACGGATCTCG
ACGGTATCGGTTAACTTTTAAAAGAAAAGGGGGGATTGGGGGGTACAGTGCAGGGGAAAGAATAGTAGAC
ATAATAGCAACAGACATACAAACTAAAGAATTACAAAAACAAATTACAAAAATTCAAAATTTTATCGATC
ACGAGACTAGCCTCGAGAAGCTTGATATCGAATTCCAC
